>Addgene plasmid #58920 | pCMV HA hRB delta CDK + T821 | addgene partial sequence | sequence record 93251 | CMV-F 5'-CGCAAATGGGCGGTAGGCGTG-3'
AACCGTCAGATCGCCTGGAGACGCCATCCACGCTGTTTTGACCTCCATAGAAGACACCGGGACCGATCCA
GCCTCCGGACTCTAGAGGATCCGGTACTAGAGGAACTGAAAAACCAGAAAGTTAACTGGTAAGTTTAGTC
TTTTTGTCTTTTATTTCAGGTCCCGGATCCGGTGGTGGTGCAAATCAAAGAACTGCTCCTCAGTGGATGT
TGCCTTTACTTCTAGGCCTGTACGGAAGTGTTACTTCTGCTCTAAAAGCTGCGGAATTGTACCCGCGGGC
CCACCATGTACCCATACGATGTTCCAGATTACGCTCTTATGGCCATGGAGGCCCGAATTCGGTCGACCCC
GCCCAAAGCCCCCCGAAAAACGGCCGCCACCGCCGCCGCTGCCGCCGCGGAACCCCCGGCACCGCCGCCG
CCGCCCCCTCCTGAGGAGGACCCAGAGCAGGACAGCGGCCCGGAGGACCTGCCTCTCGTCAGGCTTGAGT
TTGAAGAAACAGAAGAACCTGATTTTACTGCATTATGTCAGAAATTAAAGATACCAGATCATGTCAGAGA
GAGAGCTTGGTTAACTTGGGAGAAAGTTTCATCTGTGGATGGAGTATTGGGAGGTTATATTCAAAAGAAA
AAGGAACTGTGGGGAATCTGTATCTTTATTGCAGCAGTTGACCTAGATGAGATGTCGTTCACTTTTACTG
AGCTACAGAAAAACATAGAAATC
