>Addgene plasmid #58920 | pCMV HA hRB delta CDK + T821 | addgene partial sequence | sequence record 93671 | hRb-F2 5'-gtgcgctcttgaggttgtaa-3'
ATTCTGGAACAGATTTGTCTTTCCCATGGATTCTGAATGTGCTTAATTTAAAAGCCTTTGATTTTTACAA
AGTGATCGAAAGTTTTATCAAAGCAGAAGGCAACTTGACAAGAGAAATGATAAAACATTTAGAACGATGT
GAACATCGAATCATGGAATCCCTTGCATGGCTCTCAGATTCACCTTTATTTGATCTTATTAAACAATCAA
AGGACCGAGAAGGACCAACTGATCACCTTGAATCTGCTTGTCCTCTTAATCTTCCTCTCCAGAATAATCA
CACTGCAGCAGATATGTATCTTGCTCCTGTAAGAGCTCCAAAGAAAAAAGGTTCAACTACGCGTGTAAAT
TCTACTGCAAATGCAGAGACACAAGCAACCTCAGCCTTCCAGACCCAGAAGCCATTGAAATCTACCTCTC
TTTCACTGTTTTATAAAAAAGTGTATCGGCTAGCCTATCTCCGGCTAAATACACTTTGTGAACGCCTTCT
GTCTGAGCACCCAGAATTAGAACATATCATCTGGACCCTTTTCCAGCACACCCTGCAGAATGAGTATGAA
CTCATGAGAGACAGGCATTTGGACCAAATTATGATGTGTTCCATGTATGGCATATGCAAAGTGAAGAATA
TAGACCTTAAATTCAAAATCATTGTAACAGCATACAAGGATCTTCCTCATGCTGTTCAGGAGACATTCAA
ACGTGTTTTGATCAAAGAAGAGGAGTATGATTCTATTATAGTATTCTATAACTCGGTCTTCATGCAGAGA
CTGAAAACAAATATTTTGCAGTATGCTTCCACCAGGCCCCCTACCTTGGCACCAATACCTCACATTCCTC
GAGCCCCTT
