>Addgene plasmid #58920 | pCMV HA hRB delta CDK + T821 | addgene partial sequence | sequence record 93683 | hRb-F4  5'-ttgacacaacccagcagttc-3'
AGTTTCTTGGATCACATTTTTATTAGCTAAAGGGGAAGTATTACAAATGGAAGATGATCTGGTGATTTCA
TTTCAGTTAATGCTATGTGTCCTTGACTATTTTATTAAACTCGCACCTCCCATGTTGCTCAAAGAACCAT
ATAAAACAGCTGTTATACCCATTAATGGTGCACCTCGAGCACCCAGGCGAGGTCAGAACAGGAGTGCACG
GATAGCAAAACAACTAGAAAATGATACAAGAATTATTGAAGTTCTCTGTAAAGAACATGAATGTAATATA
GATGAGGTGAAAAATGTTTATTTCAAAAATTTTATACCTTTTATGAATTCTCTTGGACTTGTAACATCTA
ATGGACTTCCAGAGGTTGAAAATCTTTCTAAACGATACGAAGAAATTTATCTTAAAAATAAAGATCTAGA
TGCAAGATTATTTTTGGATCATGATAAAACTCTTCAGACTGATTCTATAGACAGTTTTGAAACACAGAGA
GCACCACGAAAAAGTAACCTTGATGAAGAGGTGAATGTAATTCCTCCACACGCTCCAGTTAGGACTGTTA
TGAACACTATCCAACAATTAATGATGATTTTAAATTCAGCAAGTGATCAACCTTCAGAAAATCTGATTTC
CTATTTTAACAACTGCACAGTGAATCCAAAAGAAAGTATACTGAAAAGAGTGAAGGATATAGGATACATC
TTTAAAGAGAAATTTGCTAAAGCTGTGGGACAGGGTTGTGTCGAAATTTGGATCACAGCGATACAAACTT
GGAGTTCGCTTGTATTACCGAGTAATGGAATCCATGCTT
