>Addgene plasmid #58920 | pCMV HA hRB delta CDK + T821 | addgene partial sequence | sequence record 94639 | EBV-rev 5'-GTGGTTTGTCCAAACTCATC-3'
CCTCATTTCTCTTCCTTGTTTGAGGTATCCATGCTATCATTCATTTTCTGCTTTTGCATTCGTGTTCGAG
TAGAAGTCATTTCTGCCAGTTTCTGCTGAAATTTGGACTCTCCTGGGAGATGTTTACTTCCATCTGCTTC
ATCTGATCCTTCAATATCAAAGCGTAGTTTTTTCAGTGGTTTAGGAGGGTTGCTTCCTTCAGCACTTCTT
TTGAGCACACGGTCGCTGTTACATACCATCTGATTTATTTTCTGGAACTTCTCAGAAGTCCCGAATGATT
CACCAATTGATACTAAGATTCTTGATCTTGGAGCCATTTTTGTTGGTGTTGGCAGACCTTCTGAAATTTT
ATATGGAGCCTTCAGGGGTGCAATATAGATGTTCCCTCCAGGAATCCGTAAGGGTGCACTAGGAAACTTG
TAAGGGGCTCGAGGAATGTGAGGTATTGGTGCCAAGGTAGGGGGCCTGGTGGAAGCATACTGCAAAATAT
TTGTTTTCAGTCTCTGCATGAAGACCGAGTTATAGAATACTATAATAGAATCATACTCCTCTTCTTTGAT
CAAAACACGTTTGAATGTCTCCTGAACAGCATGAGGAAGATCCTTGTATGCTGTTACAATGATTTTGAAT
TTAAGGTCTATATTCTTCACTTTGCATATGCCATACATGGAACACATCATAATTTGGTCCAAATGCCTGT
CTCTCATGAGTTCATACTCATTCTGCAGGGTGTGCTGGAAAAGGGTCCAGATGATATGTTCTAATTCTGG
GTGCTCAGACAGAAGGCG
