[The description below was written by a language model from this plasmid's Addgene catalogue record.]
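Description:
pCMV HA hRB delta CDK + T821 is a mammalian expression plasmid built on the Clontech pCMV backbone. It is propagated in E. coli as a high-copy plasmid under ampicillin selection. The record does not include a feature table, so the origin of replication, the polyadenylation signal and any mammalian selection marker are not stated.

The payload is a human RB1 cDNA of about 2.8 kb, encoding the retinoblastoma tumor suppressor protein. It is driven by the strong constitutive CMV promoter and carries an N-terminal HA epitope tag, which allows the exogenous protein to be detected or immunoprecipitated separately from endogenous Rb. The insert is a phospho-acceptor mutant. In the parental "delta CDK" allele, fifteen serine and threonine cyclin-dependent kinase sites are changed to alanine: T5, S239, S249, T252, T356, T373, S608, S612, S780, S788, S795, S807, S811, T821 and T826. This removes all Cdk phosphorylation of the protein. In this version threonine 821 has been restored, so the protein has a single Cdk acceptor site in its C-terminal region while the other fourteen positions remain alanine.

The stated purpose is mammalian expression of this single-site Rb variant. An add-back design of this kind lets the consequences of phosphorylation at one defined residue be examined in isolation, for example by comparison with wild-type Rb, the fully non-phosphorylatable delta CDK form, or similar single-site restorations. This fits the associated work on how cyclin D–Cdk complexes regulate Rb through mono-phosphorylation.
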