Addgene plasmid #58920: pCMV HA hRB delta CDK + T821
Purpose: mammalian expression of human Rb with all Ser/Thr Cdk acceptor sites removed and T821 restored
Depositing lab: Steven Dowdy. Depositing organization: University of California, San Diego (UCSD). Publication: Cyclin D activates the Rb tumor suppressor by mono-phosphorylation. Narasimha AM, Kaulich M, Shapiro GS, Choi YJ, Sicinski P, Dowdy SF. Elife. 2014 May 29:e02872. doi: 10.7554/eLife.02872. PubMed 24876129.
Backbone
  Vector backbone: pCMV
  Backbone manufacturer: Clontech
  Vector type: Mammalian Expression
Growth in bacteria
  Bacterial resistance: Ampicillin, 100 μg/mL
  Growth temperature: 37°C
  Growth strain: DH5alpha
  Copy number: High Copy
Gene/Insert
  Gene/Insert name: Rb (alt name: retinoblastoma tumor suppressor protein)
  Species: H. sapiens (human)
  Insert size (bp): 2787
  Mutation: delta CDK* with T821 restored
  Entrez Gene: RB1 (a.k.a. OSRC, PPP1R130, RB, p105-Rb, p110-RB1, pRb, pp110)
  Promoter: CMV
  Tag / fusion protein: HA (N terminal on insert)
  Cloning method: Unknown
  Sequencing primers: 5′ CMV-F; 3′ EBV-rev
Terms and licenses: Academic/Nonprofit Terms; Industry Terms: Not Available to Industry
Depositor comments: *CDK mutations (all changed to Ala): T5, S239, S249, T252, T356, T373, S608, S612, S780, S788, S795, S807, S811, T821, T826
How to cite: pCMV HA hRB delta CDK + T821 was a gift from Steven Dowdy (Addgene plasmid # 58920 ; http://n2t.net/addgene:58920 ; RRID:Addgene_58920)
